>Addgene plasmid #92091 | YSBE 610 : pHYG_6xHA | addgene full sequence | sequence record 180534 | Addgene NGS Result
AGCGCCCAATACGCAAACCGCCTCTCCCCGCGCGTTGGCCGATTCATTAATGCAGCTGGCACGACAGGTT
TCCCGACTGGAAAGCGGGCAGTGAGCGCAACGCAATTAATGTGAGTTAGCTCACTCATTAGGCACCCCAG
GCTTTACACTTTATGCTTCCGGCTCGTATGTTGTGTGGAATTGTGAGCGGATAACAATTTCACACAGGAA
ACAGCTATGACCATGATTACGCCAAGCTTGCATGCAGGATTCGAGTGGCATGGTGTGCACTGAGTGTATG
GTTGTCGGAGGAGAGGATGATGGTAACAACAATAGCAGCAACGTCACTCGACGCGCGTCCGGTGTGCCAC
ACGGGGTAACGCCGAGTCGCCGTCAGGGTCGCCGAGACCACTCTCACAGCGTCACCGTTGGCACCAGCTC
AGCTTACAGCTTCTATCCTCCGCCAGCATCCACATACATCCCCTATACCGCATCCCCCACCCACTGCCCA
AGGTGAGTCATCTTCCCGCCCCCTTCCCTTGCCCGCCACTCAGTCCTCCATCCTCCACTAATCCACCTTA
TCGCACCCACCGCCTATCGCACATCCGAGCACAATGCTGGGCCTGCCAGGGGCTGCTAGATGGTGCTCTC
CCCACGCTGATCTGCATGCCGGCCATTGGATCATGGGTGCTAGGTGCTGGGTGCTGGATGTTGGATGCTG
GATGCTGGGTGCACGCTTGGTCATTTCCTTCCAGGATTGACGGTCGCCGAGAGGACGACGTGGCGTTCGA
CAACGAGGGCCGATAGCACCGCATCGCCTCGACCTGCATCCATCTCGCCTTGTCCTTTTGGTGCAACAAT
CCATCCGTGCTGGTGCCACACGCATAGCTGGAAGAGATGGATGTGCGTTGAACAGAGCTGCCGTCAGGAC
TTTTTGGTGCACGGACCCTATTGTCCTCCCCAATCTTCACCGCGTCTCCTAATATGCAGCCTCTTTGCTA
ATTGTCTTTTTCCATTAGTAAACTCGCCCAACATGTCTATGAAAAAGCCTGAACTCACCGCGACGTCTGT
CGAGAAGTTTCTGATCGAAAAGTTCGACAGCGTCTCCGACCTGATGCAGCTCTCGGAGGGCGAAGAATCT
CGTGCTTTCAGCTTCGATGTAGGAGGGCGTGGATATGTCCTGCGGGTAAATAGCTGCGCCGATGGTTTCT
ACAAAGATCGTTATGTTTATCGGCACTTTGCATCGGCCGCGCTCCCGATTCCGGAAGTGCTTGACATTGG
GGAATTCAGCGAGAGCCTGACCTATTGCATCTCCCGCCGTGCACAGGGTGTCACGTTGCAAGACCTGCCT
GAAACCGAACTGCCCGCTGTTCTGCAGCCGGTCGCGGAGGCCATGGATGCGATCGCTGCGGCCGATCTTA
GCCAGACGAGCGGGTTCGGCCCATTCGGACCGCAAGGAATCGGTCAATACACTACATGGCGTGATTTCAT
ATGCGCGATTGCTGATCCCCATGTGTATCACTGGCAAACTGTGATGGACGACACCGTCAGTGCGTCCGTC
GCGCAGGCTCTCGATGAGCTGATGCTTTGGGCCGAGGACTGCCCCGAAGTCCGGCACCTCGTGCACGCGG
ATTTCGGCTCCAACAATGTCCTGACGGACAATGGCCGCATAACAGCGGTCATTGACTGGAGCGAGGCGAT
GTTCGGGGATTCCCAATACGAGGTCGCCAACATCTTCTTCTGGAGGCCGTGGTTGGCTTGTATGGAGCAG
CAGACGCGCTACTTCGAGCGGAGGCATCCGGAGCTTGCAGGATCGCCGCGGCTCCGGGCGTATATGCTCC
GCATTGGTCTTGACCAACTCTATCAGAGCTTGGTTGACGGCAATTTCGATGATGCAGCTTGGGCGCAGGG
TCGATGCGACGCAATCGTCCGATCCGGAGCCGGGACTGTCGGGCGTACACAAATCGCCCGCAGAAGCGCG
GCCGTCTGGACCGATGGCTGTGTAGAAGTACTCGCCGATAGTGGAAACCGACGCCCCAGCACTCGTCCGA
GGGCAAAGGAATAGGTGAAGGCGGTAAGGGGTTAATTTTCCTTAGAGGGTGTATATATACATATTAGAGA
AGTGATACAATTTTAGCACACTGCGAATTCGAGACAGACATCGTGTCAATCATCTTTTTTGACATTATAT
GCCCATTAATCTATCTACAGACAACAATACCATCCTTCCCACCCTCAGCAACGCCGTTGAATCCTCAGGA
TCTTCATGGCTCCAAGCTTGGTACCGAGCTCGGATCCACTAGTAACGGCCGCCAGTGTGCTGGAATTCGC
CCTTGTACCAATCTATCCCTCTCTCCGAACAATCTCCACATTCCCTCCCTTCTGCTCCCTGAACCCGCAA
CACGAGCCGTCCACACTTCTTCTCAACTTTGCGCTTCTCAACTTTTGCTTATGCAATCTTGCTCCACCAT
CTATCATCCCAACTTATCCCGACTCTTCCTCGTCCCACCGCCCACCACACACCACATTACTTTCAGGCTC
CTGAATACAACACATCATTCATAAGTTCAAGTATACGCCAACATCTCTTCTTTCGTTATAAATAAAAAGA
AAGAAAGAAAGAAGAACGATTCTTTCTAGCTTAAGCGTAATCTGGAACGTCATATGGATAGGATCCTGCA
TAGTCCGGGACGTCATAGGGATAGCCCGCATAGTCAGGAACATCGTATGGGTATTCTAGACAAGCGTAAT
CTGGAACGTCATATGGATAGGATCCTGCATAGTCCGGGACGTCATAGGGATAGCCCGCATAGTCAGGAAC
ATCGTATGGGTATGGCGCGCCGCATGCTGCGGCCGCAAGGGCGAATTCTGCAGATATCCATCACACTGGC
GGCCGCTCGAGCATGCATCTAGAGGGCCCAATTCGCCCTATAGTGAATCGTATTACAATTCACTGGCCGT
CGTTTTACAACGTCGTGACTGGGAAAACCCTGGCGTTACCCAACTTAATCGCCTTGCAGCACATCCCCCT
TTCGCCAGCTGGCGTAATAGCGAAGAGGCCCGCACCGATCGCCCTTCCCAACAGTTGCGCAGCCTATACG
TACGGCAGTTTAAGGTTTACACCTATAAAAGAGAGAGCCGTTATCGTCTGTTTGTGGATGTACAGAGTGA
TATTATTGACACGCCGGGGCGACGGATGGTGATCCCCCTGGCCAGTGCACGTCTGCTGTCAGATAAAGTC
TCCCGTGAACTTTACCCGGTGGTGCATATCGGGGATGAAAGCTGGCGCATGATGACCACCGATATGGCCA
GTGTGCCGGTCTCCGTTATCGGGGAAGAAGTGGCTGATCTCAGCCACCGCGAAAATGACATCAAAAACGC
CATTAACCTGATGTTCTGGGGAATATAAATGTCAGGCATGAGATTATCAAAAAGGATCTTCACCTAGATC
CTTTTCACGTAGAAAGCCAGTCCGCAGAAACGGTGCTGACCCCGGATGAATGTCAGCTACTGGGCTATCT
GGACAAGGGAAAACGCAAGCGCAAAGAGAAAGCAGGTAGCTTGCAGTGGGCTTACATGGCGATAGCTAGA
CTGGGCGGTTTTATGGACAGCAAGCGAACCGGAATTGCCAGCTGGGGCGCCCTCTGGTAAGGTTGGGAAG
CCCTGCAAAGTAAACTGGATGGCTTTCTTGCCGCCAAGGATCTGATGGCGCAGGGGATCAAGCTCTGATC
AAGAGACAGGATGAGGATCGTTTCGCATGATTGAACAAGATGGATTGCACGCAGGTTCTCCGGCCGCTTG
GGTGGAGAGGCTATTCGGCTATGACTGGGCACAACAGACAATCGGCTGCTCTGATGCCGCCGTGTTCCGG
CTGTCAGCGCAGGGGCGCCCGGTTCTTTTTGTCAAGACCGACCTGTCCGGTGCCCTGAATGAACTGCAAG
ACGAGGCAGCGCGGCTATCGTGGCTGGCCACGACGGGCGTTCCTTGCGCAGCTGTGCTCGACGTTGTCAC
TGAAGCGGGAAGGGACTGGCTGCTATTGGGCGAAGTGCCGGGGCAGGATCTCCTGTCATCTCACCTTGCT
CCTGCCGAGAAAGTATCCATCATGGCTGATGCAATGCGGCGGCTGCATACGCTTGATCCGGCTACCTGCC
CATTCGACCACCAAGCGAAACATCGCATCGAGCGAGCACGTACTCGGATGGAAGCCGGTCTTGTCGATCA
GGATGATCTGGACGAAGAGCATCAGGGGCTCGCGCCAGCCGAACTGTTCGCCAGGCTCAAGGCGAGCATG
CCCGACGGCGAGGATCTCGTCGTGACCCATGGCGATGCCTGCTTGCCGAATATCATGGTGGAAAATGGCC
GCTTTTCTGGATTCATCGACTGTGGCCGGCTGGGTGTGGCGGACCGCTATCAGGACATAGCGTTGGCTAC
CCGTGATATTGCTGAAGAGCTTGGCGGCGAATGGGCTGACCGCTTCCTCGTGCTTTACGGTATCGCCGCT
CCCGATTCGCAGCGCATCGCCTTCTATCGCCTTCTTGACGAGTTCTTCTGAATTGAAAAAGGAAGAGTAT
GAGTATTCAACATTTCCGTGTCGCCCTTATTCCCTTTTTTGCGGCATTTTGCCTTCCTGTTTTTGCTCAC
CCAGAAACGCTGGTGAAAGTAAAAGATGCTGAAGATCAGTTGGGTGCACGAGTGGGTTACATCGAACTGG
ATCTCAACAGCGGTAAGATCCTTGAGAGTTTTCGCCCCGAAGAACGTTTTCCAATGATGAGCACTTTTAA
AGTTCTGCTATGTGGCGCGGTATTATCCCGTATTGACGCCGGGCAAGAGCAACTCGGTCGCCGCATACAC
TATTCTCAGAATGACTTGGTTGAGTACTCACCAGTCACAGAAAAGCATCTTACGGATGGCATGACAGTAA
GAGAATTATGCAGTGCTGCCATAACCATGAGTGATAACACTGCGGCCAACTTACTTCTGACAACGATCGG
AGGACCGAAGGAGCTAACCGCTTTTTTGCACAACATGGGGGATCATGTAACTCGCCTTGATCGTTGGGAA
CCGGAGCTGAATGAAGCCATACCAAACGACGAGCGTGACACCACGATGCCTGTAGCAATGGCAACAACGT
TGCGCAAACTATTAACTGGCGAACTACTTACTCTAGCTTCCCGGCAACAATTAATAGACTGGATGGAGGC
GGATAAAGTTGCAGGACCACTTCTGCGCTCGGCCCTTCCGGCTGGCTGGTTTATTGCTGATAAATCTGGA
GCCGGTGAGCGTGGGTCTCGCGGTATCATTGCAGCACTGGGGCCAGATGGTAAGCCCTCCCGTATCGTAG
TTATCTACACGACGGGGAGCCAGGCAACTATGGATGAACGAAATAGACAGATCGCTGAGATAGGTGCCTC
ACTGATTAAGCATTGGTAACTGTCAGACCAAGTTTACTCATATATACTTTAGATTGATTTAAAACTTCAT
TTTTAATTTAAAAGGATCTAGGTGAAGATCCTTTTTGATAATCTCATGACCAAAATCCCTTAACGTGAGT
TTTCGTTCCACTGAGCGTCAGACCCCGTAGAAAAGATCAAAGGATCTTCTTGAGATCCTTTTTTTCTGCG
CGTAATCTGCTGCTTGCAAACAAAAAAACCACCGCTACCAGCGGTGGTTTGTTTGCCGGATCAAGAGCTA
CCAACTCTTTTTCCGAAGGTAACTGGCTTCAGCAGAGCGCAGATACCAAATACTGTTCTTCTAGTGTAGC
CGTAGTTAGGCCACCACTTCAAGAACTCTGTAGCACCGCCTACATACCTCGCTCTGCTAATCCTGTTACC
AGTGGCTGCTGCCAGTGGCGATAAGTCGTGTCTTACCGGGTTGGATTCAAGACGATAGTTACCGGATAAG
GCGCAGCGGTCGGGCTGAACGGGGGGTTCGTGCACACAGCCCAGCTTGGAGCGAACGACCTACACCGAAC
TGAGATACCTACAGCGTGAGCTATGAGAAAGCGCCACGCTTCCCGAAGGGAGAAAGGCGGACAGGTATCC
GGTAAGCGGCAGGGTCGGAACAGGAGAGCGCACGAGGGAGCTTCCAGGGGGAAACGCCTGGTATCTTTAT
AGTCCTGTCGGGTTTCGCCACCTCTGACTTGAGCGTCGATTTTTGTGATGCTCGTCAGGGGGGCGGAGCC
TATGGAAAAACGCCAGCAACGCGGCCTTTTTACGGTTCCTGGCCTTTTGCTGGCCTTTTGCTCACATGTT
CTTTCCTGCGTTATCCCCTGATTCTGTGGATAACCGTATTACCGCCTTTGAGTGAGCTGATACCGCTCGC
CGCAGCCGAACGACCGAGCGCAGCGAATCAGTGAGCGAGGAAGCGGAAG
Features (pLannotate 1.2.2; 14 found; start..end, strand, type, name):
      2..94      +  CDS            lacI (fragment): lac repressor; lacI; The lac repressor binds to the lac operator to inhibit transcription in E. coli. This inhibition can be relieved by adding lactose or isopropyl-β-D-thiogalactopyranoside (IPTG).
    107..128     +  protein_bind   CAP binding site: CAP binding activates transcription in the presence of cAMP. E. coli catabolite activator protein
    143..173     +  promoter       lac promoter: promoter for the E. coli lac operon
    181..197     +  protein_bind   lac operator: The lac repressor binds to the lac operator to inhibit transcription in E. coli. This inhibition can be relieved by adding lactose or isopropyl-β-D-thiogalactopyranoside (IPTG). lac repressor encoded by lacI
   1019..2044    +  CDS            HygR: aminoglycoside phosphotransferase from E. coli; aph(4)-Ia; confers resistance to hygromycin
   2624..2713    -  CDS            3xHA: three tandem HA epitope tags
   2723..2812    -  CDS            3xHA: three tandem HA epitope tags
   2928..3075    +  CDS            lacZα (fragment): LacZα fragment of β-galactosidase; lacZ fragment
   3085..3388    +  CDS            ccdB (fragment): CcdB, a bacterial toxin that poisons DNA gyrase; ccdB; Plasmids containing the ccdB gene cannot be propagated in standard E. coli strains.
   3436..3705    +  CDS            tnpA (fragment): TN5P_ECOLX - Also known as tnp. Experimental evidence at protein level: Swiss-Prot protein existence level 1. Mediates transposition of transposon Tn5 by a 'cut and paste' mechanism. First, the monomeric transposase binds the 19 bp inverted DNA repeats flanking the transposon. Then, dimerization of the DNA- bound transposase creates a synaptic DNA complex. After nicking of the first DNA strand, excision of the transposon proceeds through a series of intermediates. The transposase then mediates the insertion of the transposon at a new site by strand transfer. The activity of the wild- type tran
   3737..4531    +  CDS            NeoR/KanR: aminoglycoside phosphotransferase from Tn5; aph(3')-II (or nptII); confers resistance to neomycin, kanamycin, and G418 (Geneticin®)
   4532..4548    +  promoter       AmpR promoter (fragment): bla
   4549..5409    +  CDS            AmpR: β-lactamase; bla; confers resistance to ampicillin, carbenicillin, and related antibiotics
   5580..6168    +  rep_origin     ori: high-copy-number ColE1/pMB1/pBR322/pUC origin of replication
