[The description below was written by a language model from this plasmid's Addgene catalogue record and pLannotate feature annotations shown in this document.]
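Description:
YSBE 610 : pHYG_6xHA is a 6,349 bp bacterial cloning plasmid built on the pTOP-V2 backbone. It serves as a template or source cassette for epitope-tagging proteins in the pathogenic yeast Cryptococcus neoformans. In E. coli it replicates from a high-copy ColE1/pUC-type origin and carries two bacterial markers, β-lactamase (AmpR) and the Tn5-derived aminoglycoside phosphotransferase (NeoR/KanR), matching the recorded ampicillin and kanamycin selection. The backbone also keeps the usual TOPO-style cloning region: a CAP site, lac promoter and lac operator, followed by lacZα and ccdB fragments downstream of the insert. Small lacI and Tn5 transposase fragments are also present. The record lists a ccdB-tolerant growth strain, although the table annotates ccdB only as a fragment, so it is unclear whether the toxin is functional.

The payload sits between the lac promoter region and the lacZα fragment, flanked by the M13 sequencing primer sites. It consists of a hygromycin phosphotransferase gene (HygR, aph(4)-Ia) and two adjacent 3xHA blocks that together form the 6xHA tag. The HA repeats are on the opposite strand to HygR. The unannotated sequence around the HygR coding region may contain fungal promoter and terminator elements for expressing the marker in Cryptococcus, but neither the catalogue fields nor the feature table identify them.

The stated purpose is to fuse a 6xHA epitope to a protein of interest and select transformants on hygromycin. This allows the tagged protein to be detected or immunoprecipitated with anti-HA antibodies. The plasmid belongs to a set of protein-tagging plasmids for C. neoformans that was applied to characterising adenylyl cyclase complex proteins. The cloning method is not recorded.
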