Addgene plasmid #92091: YSBE 610 : pHYG_6xHA
Purpose: Plasmid for tagging proteins in Cryptococcus neoformans; 6xHA tag, HYG selection
Depositing lab: Yong-Sun Bahn. Depositing organization: Yonsei University. Publication: Molecular Characterization of Adenylyl Cyclase Complex Proteins Using Versatile Protein-Tagging Plasmid Systems in Cryptococcus neoformans. So YS, Yang DH, Jung KW, Huh WK, Bahn YS. J Microbiol Biotechnol. 2017 Feb 28;27(2):357-364. doi: 10.4014/jmb.1609.09036. PubMed 27780958.
Backbone
  Vector backbone: pTOP-V2
  Backbone manufacturer: Enzynomics, Korea
  Vector type: tagging proteins in Cryptococcus neoforman
  Selectable markers: Hygromycin
Growth in bacteria
  Bacterial resistance: Ampicillin and Kanamycin, 100 & 50 μg/mL
  Growth temperature: 37°C
  Growth strain: ccdB Survival
  Copy number: Unknown
Gene/Insert
  Gene/Insert name: 6xHA
  Cloning method: Unknown
  Sequencing primers: 5′ M13R; 3′ M13F
Terms and licenses: Academic/Nonprofit Terms; Industry Terms: Not Available to Industry
How to cite: YSBE 610 : pHYG_6xHA was a gift from Yong-Sun Bahn (Addgene plasmid # 92091 ; http://n2t.net/addgene:92091 ; RRID:Addgene_92091)
